>Addgene plasmid #250264 | pJC2732 - pHR-EF1A-HA-FBXO31(∆F-box)-IRES-GFP | addgene full sequence | sequence record 497446 | Addgene NGS Result
TTGAGATCCTTTTTTTCTGCGCGTAATCTGCTGCTTGCAAACAAAAAAACCACCGCTACCAGCGGTGGTT
TGTTTGCCGGATCAAGAGCTACCAACTCTTTTTCCGAAGGTAACTGGCTTCAGCAGAGCGCAGATACCAA
ATACTGTTCTTCTAGTGTAGCCGTAGTTAGGCCACCACTTCAAGAACTCTGTAGCACCGCCTACATACCT
CGCTCTGCTAATCCTGTTACCAGTGGCTGCTGCCAGTGGCGATAAGTCGTGTCTTACCGGGTTGGACTCA
AGACGATAGTTACCGGATAAGGCGCAGCGGTCGGGCTGAACGGGGGGTTCGTGCACACAGCCCAGCTTGG
AGCGAACGACCTACACCGAACTGAGATACCTACAGCGTGAGCTATGAGAAAGCGCCACGCTTCCCGAAGG
GAGAAAGGCGGACAGGTATCCGGTAAGCGGCAGGGTCGGAACAGGAGAGCGCACGAGGGAGCTTCCAGGG
GGAAACGCCTGGTATCTTTATAGTCCTGTCGGGTTTCGCCACCTCTGACTTGAGCGTCGATTTTTGTGAT
GCTCGTCAGGGGGGCGGAGCCTATGGAAAAACGCCAGCAACGCGGCCTTTTTACGGTTCCTGGCCTTTTG
CTGGCCTTTTGCTCACATGTTCTTTCCTGCGTTATCCCCTGATTCTGTGGATAACCGTATTACCGCCTTT
GAGTGAGCTGATACCGCTCGCCGCAGCCGAACGACCGAGCGCAGCGAGTCAGTGAGCGAGGAAGCGGAAG
AGCGCCCAATACGCAAACCGCCTCTCCCCGCGCGTTGGCCGATTCATTAATGCAGCTGTGGAATGTGTGT
CAGTTAGGGTGTGGAAAGTCCCCAGGCTCCCCAGCAGGCAGAAGTATGCAAAGCATGCATCTCAATTAGT
CAGCAACCAGGTGTGGAAAGTCCCCAGGCTCCCCAGCAGGCAGAAGTATGCAAAGCATGCATCTCAATTA
GTCAGCAACCATAGTCCCGCCCCTAACTCCGCCCATCCCGCCCCTAACTCCGCCCAGTTCCGCCCATTCT
CCGCCCCATGGCTGACTAATTTTTTTTATTTATGCAGAGGCCGAGGCCGCCTCGGCCTCTGAGCTATTCC
AGAAGTAGTGAGGAGGCTTTTTTGGAGGCCTAGGCTTTTGCAAAAAGCTTGGACACAAGACAGGCTTGCG
AGATATGTTTGAGAATACCACTTTATCCCGCGTCAGGGAGAGGCAGTGCGTAAAAAGACGCGGACTCATG
TGAAATACTGGTTTTTAGTGCGCCAGATCTCTATAATCTCGCGCAACCTATTTTCCCCTCGAACACTTTT
TAAGCCGTAGATAAACAGGCTGGGACACTTCACATGAGCGAAAAATACATCGTCACCTGGGACATGTTGC
AGATCCATGCACGTAAACTCGCAAGCCGACTGATGCCTTCTGAACAATGGAAAGGCATTATTGCCGTAAG
CCGTGGCGGTCTGTACCGGGTGCGTTACTGGCGCGTGAACTGGGTATTCGTCATGTCGATACCGTTTGTA
TTTCCAGCTACGATCACGACAACCAGCGCGAGCTTAAAGTGCTGAAACGCGCAGAAGGCGATGGCGAAGG
CTTCATCGTTATTGATGACCTGGTGGATACCGGTGGTACTGCGGTTGCGATTCGTGAAATGTATCCAAAA
GCGCACTTTGTCACCATCTTCGCAAAACCGGCTGGTCGTCCGCTGGTTGATGACTATGTTGTTGATATCC
CGCAAGATACCTGGATTGAACAGCCGTGGGATATGGGCGTCGTATTCGTCCCGCCAATCTCCGGTCGCTA
ATCTTTTCAACGCCTGGCACTGCCGGGCGTTGTTCTTTTTAACTTCAGGCGGGTTACAATAGTTTCCAGT
AAGTATTCTGGAGGCTGCATCCATGACACAGGCAAACCTGAGCGAAACCCTGTTCAAACCCCGCTTTAAA
CATCCTGAAACCTCGACGCTAGTCCGCCGCTTTAATCACGGCGCACAACCGCCTGTGCAGTCGGCCCTTG
ATGGTAAAACCATCCCTCACTGGTATCGCATGATTAACCGTCTGATGTGGATCTGGCGCGGCATTGACCC
ACGCGAAATCCTCGACGTCCAGGCACGTATTGTGATGAGCGATGCCGAACGTACCGACGATGATTTATAC
GATACGGTGATTGGCTACCGTGGCGGCAACTGGATTTATGAGTGGGCCCCGGATCTTTGTGAAGGAACCT
TACTTCTGTGGTGTGACATAATTGGACAAACTACCTACAGAGATTTAAAGCTCTAAGGTAAATATAAAAT
TTTTAAGTGTATAATGTGTTAAACTACTGATTCTAATTGTTTGTGTATTTTAGATTCCAACCTATGGAAC
TGATGAATGGGAGCAGTGGTGGAATGCCTTTAATGAGGAAAACCTGTTTTGCTCAGAAGAAATGCCATCT
AGTGATGATGAGGCTACTGCTGACTCTCAACATTCTACTCCTCCAAAAAAGAAGAGAAAGGTAGAAGACC
CCAAGGACTTTCCTTCAGAATTGCTAAGTTTTTTGAGTCATGCTGTGTTTAGTAATAGAACTCTTGCTTG
CTTTGCTATTTACACCACAAAGGAAAAAGCTGCACTGCTATACAAGAAAATTATGGAAAAATATTCTGTA
ACCTTTATAAGTAGGCATAACAGTTATAATCATAACATACTGTTTTTTCTTACTCCACACAGGCATAGAG
TGTCTGCTATTAATAACTATGCTCAAAAATTGTGTACCTTTAGCTTTTTAATTTGTAAAGGGGTTAATAA
GGAATATTTGATGTATAGTGCCTTGACTAGAGATCATAATCAGCCATACCACATTTGTAGAGGTTTTACT
TGCTTTAAAAAACCTCCCACACCTCCCCCTGAACCTGAAACATAAAATGAATGCAATTGTTGTTGTTAAC
TTGTTTATTGCAGCTTATAATGGTTACAAATAAAGCAATAGCATCACAAATTTCACAAATAAAGCATTTT
TTTCACTGCATTCTAGTTGTGGTTTGTCCAAACTCATCAATGTATCTTATCATGTCTGGATCAACTGGAT
AACTCAAGCTAACCAAAATCATCCCAAACTTCCCACCCCATACCCTATTACCACTGCCAATTACCTGTGG
TTTCATTTACTCTAAACCTGTGATTCCTCTGAATTATTTTCATTTTAAAGAAATTGTATTTGTTAAATAT
GTACTACAAACTTAGTAGTTGGAAGGGCTAATTCACTCCCAAAGAAGACAAGATATCCTTGATCTGTGGA
TCTACCACACACAAGGCTACTTCCCTGATTAGCAGAACTACACACCAGGGCCAGGGGTCAGATATCCACT
GACCTTTGGATGGTGCTACAAGCTAGTACCAGTTGAGCCAGATAAGGTAGAAGAGGCCAATAAAGGAGAG
AACACCAGCTTGTTACACCCTGTGAGCCTGCATGGGATGGATGACCCGGAGAGAGAAGTGTTAGAGTGGA
GGTTTGACAGCCGCCTAGCATTTCATCACGTGGCCCGAGAGCTGCATCCGGAGTACTTCAAGAACTGCTG
ATATCGAGCTTGCTACAAGGGACTTTCCGCTGGGGACTTTCCAGGGAGGCGTGGCCTGGGCGGGACTGGG
GAGTGGCGAGCCCTCAGATCCTGCATATAAGCAGCTGCTTTTTGCCTGTACTGGGTCTCTCTGGTTAGAC
CAGATCTGAGCCTGGGAGCTCTCTGGCTAACTAGGGAACCCACTGCTTAAGCCTCAATAAAGCTTGCCTT
GAGTGCTTCAAGTAGTGTGTGCCCGTCTGTTGTGTGACTCTGGTAACTAGAGATCCCTCAGACCCTTTTA
GTCAGTGTGGAAAATCTCTAGCAGTGGCGCCCGAACAGGGACTTGAAAGCGAAAGGGAAACCAGAGGAGC
TCTCTCGACGCAGGACTCGGCTTGCTGAAGCGCGCACGGCAAGAGGCGAGGGGCGGCGACTGGTGAGTAC
GCCAAAAATTTTGACTAGCGGAGGCTAGAAGGAGAGAGATGGGTGCGAGAGCGTCAGTATTAAGCGGGGG
AGAATTAGATCGCGATGGGAAAAAATTCGGTTAAGGCCAGGGGGAAAGAAAAAATATAAATTAAAACATA
TAGTATGGGCAAGCAGGGAGCTAGAACGATTCGCAGTTAATCCTGGCCTGTTAGAAACATCAGAAGGCTG
TAGACAAATACTGGGACAGCTACAACCATCCCTTCAGACAGGATCAGAAGAACTTAGATCATTATATAAT
ACAGTAGCAACCCTCTATTGTGTGCATCAAAGGATAGAGATAAAAGACACCAAGGAAGCTTTAGACAAGA
TAGAGGAAGAGCAAAACAAAAGTAAGACCACCGCACAGCAAGCGGCCGGCCGCTGATCTTCAGACCTGGA
GGAGGAGATATGAGGGACAATTGGAGAAGTGAATTATATAAATATAAAGTAGTAAAAATTGAACCATTAG
GAGTAGCACCCACCAAGGCAAAGAGAAGAGTGGTGCAGAGAGAAAAAAGAGCAGTGGGAATAGGAGCTTT
GTTCCTTGGGTTCTTGGGAGCAGCAGGAAGCACTATGGGCGCAGCGTCAATGACGCTGACGGTACAGGCC
AGACAATTATTGTCTGGTATAGTGCAGCAGCAGAACAATTTGCTGAGGGCTATTGAGGCGCAACAGCATC
TGTTGCAACTCACAGTCTGGGGCATCAAGCAGCTCCAGGCAAGAATCCTGGCTGTGGAAAGATACCTAAA
GGATCAACAGCTCCTGGGGATTTGGGGTTGCTCTGGAAAACTCATTTGCACCACTGCTGTGCCTTGGAAT
GCTAGTTGGAGTAATAAATCTCTGGAACAGATTTGGAATCACACGACCTGGATGGAGTGGGACAGAGAAA
TTAACAATTACACAAGCTTAATACACTCCTTAATTGAAGAATCGCAAAACCAGCAAGAAAAGAATGAACA
AGAATTATTGGAATTAGATAAATGGGCAAGTTTGTGGAATTGGTTTAACATAACAAATTGGCTGTGGTAT
ATAAAATTATTCATAATGATAGTAGGAGGCTTGGTAGGTTTAAGAATAGTTTTTGCTGTACTTTCTATAG
TGAATAGAGTTAGGCAGGGATATTCACCATTATCGTTTCAGACCCACCTCCCAACCCCGAGGGGACCCGA
CAGGCCCGAAGGAATAGAAGAAGAAGGTGGAGAGAGAGACAGAGACAGATCCATTCGATTAGTGAACGGA
TCTCGACGGTATCGGTTAACTTTTAAAAGAAAAGGGGGGATTGGGGGGTACAGTGCAGGGGAAAGAATAG
TAGACATAATAGCAACAGACATACAAACTAAAGAATTACAAAAACAAATTACAAAATTCAAAATTTTATC
GTCCAGTGTGGTGGAATTCTGCAGATATCAACAAGTTTGTACAAAAAAGCAGGCTCCACCATGGGAACCG
ACATTGATTATTGACTAGGCTTTTGCAAAAAGCTTTGCAAAGATGGATAAAGTTTTAAACAGAGAGGAAT
CTTTGCAGCTAATGGACCTTCTAGGTCTTGAAAGGAGTGGGAATTGGCTCCGGTGCCCGTCAGTGGGCAG
AGCGCACATCGCCCACAGTCCCCGAGAAGTTGGGGGGAGGGGTCGGCAATTGAACCGGTGCCTAGAGAAG
GTGGCGCGGGGTAAACTGGGAAAGTGATGTCGTGTACTGGCTCCGCCTTTTTCCCGAGGGTGGGGGAGAA
CCGTATATAAGTGCAGTAGTCGCCGTGAACGTTCTTTTTCGCAACGGGTTTGCCGCCAGAACACAGGTAA
GTGCCGTGTGTGGTTCCCGCGGGCCTGGCCTCTTTACGGGTTATGGCCCTTGCGTGCCTTGAATTACTTC
CACCTGGCTGCAGTACGTGATTCTTGATCCCGAGCTTCGGGTTGGAAGTGGGTGGGAGAGTTCGAGGCCT
TGCGCTTAAGGAGCCCCTTCGCCTCGTGCTTGAGTTGAGGCCTGGCCTGGGCGCTGGGGCCGCCGCGTGC
GAATCTGGTGGCACCTTCGCGCCTGTCTCGCTGCTTTCGATAAGTCTCTAGCCATTTAAAATTTTTGATG
ACCTGCTGCGACGCTTTTTTTCTGGCAAGATAGTCTTGTAAATGCGGGCCAAGATCTGCACACTGGTATT
TCGGTTTTTGGGGCCGCGGGCGGCGACGGGGCCCGTGCGTCCCAGCGCACATGTTCGGCGAGGCGGGGCC
TGCGAGCGCGGCCACCGAGAATCGGACGGGGGTAGTCTCAAGCTGGCCGGCCTGCTCTGGTGCCTGGCCT
CGCGCCGCCGTGTATCGCCCCGCCCTGGGCGGCAAGGCTGGCCCGGTCGGCACCAGTTGCGTGAGCGGAA
AGATGGCCGCTTCCCGGCCCTGCTGCAGGGAGCTCAAAATGGAGGACGCGGCGCTCGGGAGAGCGGGCGG
GTGAGTCACCCACACAAAGGAAAAGGGCCTTTCCGTCCTCAGCCGTCGCTTCATGTGACTCCACGGAGTA
CCGGGCGCCGTCCAGGCACCTCGATTAGTTCTCGAGCTTTTGGAGTACGTCGTCTTTAGGTTGGGGGGAG
GGGTTTTATGCGATGGAGTTTCCCCACACTGAGTGGGTGGAGACTGAAGTTAGGCCAGCTTGGCACTTGA
TGTAATTCTCCTTGGAATTTGCCCTTTTTGAGTTTGGATCTTGGTTCATTCTCAAGCCTCAGACAGTGGT
TCAAAGTTTTTTTCTTCCATTTCAGGTGTCGTGAGGAATTAGCTTGGTACTAATACGACTCACTATAGGG
AGACCCAAGCTGGCTAGGTAAGCTTGGTACCGAGCTCGGATCCATGTACCCATACGATGTTCCAGATTAC
GCTGGTGGATCTGGAGGTTCTGGTGGAAGCGCTATGGCGGTGTGTGCTCGCCTTTGCGGCGTGGGCCCGT
CGCGCGGATGTCGGCGCCGCCAGCAGCGCCGGGGCCCGGCCGAGACGGCGGCGGCCGACAGCGAGCCGGA
CACAGACCCCGAGGAGGAGCGCATCGAGGCTAGCGCCGGGGTCGGGGGCGGCTTGTGCGCGGGCCCCTCG
CCGCCGCCCCCGCGCTGCTCGCTGCTGGAGCTGCCGGAGTATGGTGTTTGCGAAAACTTGCGGAAGCTGG
AGATCACAGGCGTGTCTTGTCGGGACGTCTATGCGAAGCTGCTTCACCGATATAGACACATTTTGGGATT
GTGGCAGCCAGATATCGGGCCATACGGAGGACTGCTGAACGTGGTGGTGGACGGCCTGTTCATCATCGGG
TGGATGTACCTGCCTCCCCATGACCCCCACGTCGATGACCCTATGAGATTCAAGCCTCTGTTCAGGATCC
ACCTGATGGAGAGGAAGGCTGCCACAGTGGAGTGCATGTACGGCCACAAAGGGCCCCACCACGGCCACAT
CCAGATTGTGAAGAAGGATGAGTTCTCCACCAAGTGCAACCAGACGGACCACCACAGGATGTCCGGCGGG
AGGCAGGAGGAGTTTCGGACGTGGCTGAGGGAGGAATGGGGGCGCACGCTGGAGGACATCTTCCACGAGC
ACATGCAGGAGCTCATCCTGATGAAGTTCATCTACACCAGTCAGTACGACAACTGCCTGACCTACCGCCG
CATCTACCTGCCGCCCAGCCGCCCCGACGACCTCATCAAGCCTGGCCTCTTCAAAGGTACCTATGGCAGC
CACGGCCTGGAGATTGTGATGCTCAGCTTCCACGGCCGGCGTGCCAGGGGCACCAAGATCACGGGCGACC
CCAACATCCCCGCTGGGCAGCAGACAGTGGAGATCGACCTGAGGCATCGGATCCAGCTGCCCGACCTCGA
GAACCAGCGCAACTTCAATGAGCTCTCCCGCATCGTCCTGGAGGTGCGCGAGAGGGTGCGCCAGGAGCAG
CAGGAAGGCGGGCACGAGGCGGGCGAGGGTCGTGGCCGGCAGGGCCCCCGGGAGTCCCAGCCAAGCCCTG
CCCAGCCCAGGGCAGAGGCGCCCAGCAAGGGCCCAGATGGGACACCTGGTGAGGATGGTGGCGAGCCTGG
GGATGCCGTAGCTGCGGCCGAGCAGCCTGCCCAGTGTGGGCAGGGGCAGCCGTTCGTGCTGCCCGTGGGC
GTGAGCTCCAGGAATGAGGACTACCCCCGAACCTGCAGGATGTGTTTTTATGGCACAGGCCTCATCGCGG
GCCACGGCTTCACCAGCCCTGAACGCACCCCCGGGGTCTTCATCCTCTTCGATGAGGACCGCTTCGGGTT
CGTCTGGCTGGAGCTGAAATCCTTCAGCCTGTACAGCCGGGTCCAGGCCACCTTCCGGAACGCAGATGCG
CCGTCCCCACAGGCCTTCGATGAGATGCTCAAGAACATTCAGTCCCTCACCTCCTGATCTAGACCCAGCT
TTCTTGTACAAAGTGGTTGATATCCAGCACAGTGGCGGCCGCCCCGGGTTAATTAATCTAGACCCAGCTT
TCTTGTACAAAGTGGTGACGACGGTATCGATAAGCTTGATATCGAATTCCGCCCCCCCCCCTAACGTTAC
TGGCCGAAGCCGCTTGGAATAAGGCCGGTGTGCGTTTGTCTATATGTTATTTTCCACCATATTGCCGTCT
TTTGGCAATGTGAGGGCCCGGAAACCTGGCCCTGTCTTCTTGACGAGCATTCCTAGGGGTCTTTCCCCTC
TCGCCAAAGGAATGCAAGGTCTGTTGAATGTCGTGAAGGAAGCAGTTCCTCTGGAAGCTTCTTGAAGACA
AACAACGTCTGTAGCGACCCTTTGCAGGCAGCGGAACCCCCCACCTGGCGACAGGTGCCTCTGCGGCCAA
AAGCCACGTGTATAAGATACACCTGCAAAGGCGGCACAACCCCAGTGCCACGTTGTGAGTTGGATAGTTG
TGGAAAGAGTCAAATGGCTCTCCTCAAGCGTATTCAACAAGGGGCTGAAGGATGCCCAGAAGGTACCCCA
TTGTATGGGATCTGATCTGGGGCCTCGGTGCACATGCTTTACATGTGTTTAGTCGAGGTTAAAAAAACGT
CTAGGCCCCCCGAACCACGGGGACGTGGTTTTCCTTTGAAAAACACGATGATAATATGGCCACAACCATG
GTGAGCAAGGGCGAGGAGCTGTTCACCGGGGTGGTGCCCATCCTGGTCGAGCTGGACGGCGACGTAAACG
GCCACAAGTTCAGCGTGTCTGGCGAGGGCGAGGGCGATGCCACCTACGGCAAGCTGACCCTGAAGTTCAT
CTGCACCACCGGCAAGCTGCCCGTGCCCTGGCCCACCCTCGTGACCACCCTGACCTACGGCGTGCAGTGC
TTCAGCCGCTACCCCGACCACATGAAGCAGCACGACTTCTTCAAGTCCGCCATGCCCGAAGGCTACGTCC
AGGAGCGCACCATCTTCTTCAAGGACGACGGCAACTACAAGACCCGCGCCGAGGTGAAGTTCGAGGGCGA
CACCCTGGTGAACCGCATCGAGCTGAAGGGCATCGACTTCAAGGAGGACGGCAACATCCTGGGGCACAAG
CTGGAGTACAACTACAACAGCCACAACGTCTATATCATGGCCGACAAGCAGAAGAACGGCATCAAGGCGA
ACTTCAAGATCCGCCACAACATCGAGGACGGCAGCGTGCAGCTCGCCGACCACTACCAGCAGAACACCCC
CATCGGCGACGGCCCCGTGCTGCTGCCCGACAACCACTACCTGAGCACCCAGTCCGCCCTGAGCAAAGAC
CCCAACGAGAAGCGCGATCACATGGTCCTGCTGGAGTTCGTGACCGCCGCCGGGATCACTCTCGGCATGG
ACGAGCTGTACAAGTAACCTGCAGGCATGCAAGCTTGATATCAAGCTTATCGATAATCAACCTCTGGATT
ACAAAATTTGTGAAAGATTGACTGGTATTCTTAACTATGTTGCTCCTTTTACGCTATGTGGATACGCTGC
TTTAATGCCTTTGTATCATGCTATTGCTTCCCGTATGGCTTTCATTTTCTCCTCCTTGTATAAATCCTGG
TTGCTGTCTCTTTATGAGGAGTTGTGGCCCGTTGTCAGGCAACGTGGCGTGGTGTGCACTGTGTTTGCTG
ACGCAACCCCCACTGGTTGGGGCATTGCCACCACCTGTCAGCTCCTTTCCGGGACTTTCGCTTTCCCCCT
CCCTATTGCCACGGCGGAACTCATCGCCGCCTGCCTTGCCCGCTGCTGGACAGGGGCTCGGCTGTTGGGC
ACTGACAATTCCGTGGTGTTGTCGGGGAAATCATCGTCCTTTCCTTGGCTGCTCGCCTGTGTTGCCACCT
GGATTCTGCGCGGGACGTCCTTCTGCTACGTCCCTTCGGCCCTCAATCCAGCGGACCTTCCTTCCCGCGG
CCTGCTGCCGGCTCTGCGGCCTCTTCCGCGTCTTCGCCTTCGCCCTCAGACGAGTCGGATCTCCCTTTGG
GCCGCCTCCCCGCATCGATACCGTCGACCTCGAGGGAATTAATTCGAGCTCGGTACCTTTAAGACCAATG
ACTTACAAGGCAGCTGTAGATCTTAGCCACTTTTTAAAAGAAAAGGGGGGACTGGAAGGGCTAATTCACT
CCCAACGAAGACAAGATCTGCTTTTTGCTTGTACTGGGTCTCTCTGGTTAGACCAGATCTGAGCCTGGGA
GCTCTCTGGCTAACTAGGGAACCCACTGCTTAAGCCTCAATAAAGCTTGCCTTGAGTGCTTCAAGTAGTG
TGTGCCCGTCTGTTGTGTGACTCTGGTAACTAGAGATCCCTCAGACCCTTTTAGTCAGTGTGGAAAATCT
CTAGCAGCATCTAGAATTAATTCCGTGTATTCTATAGTGTCACCTAAATCGTATGTGTATGATACATAAG
GTTATGTATTAATTGTAGCCGCGTTCTAACGACAATATGTACAAGCCTAATTGTGTAGCATCTGGCTTAC
TGAAGCAGACCCTATCATCTCTCTCGTAAACTGCCGTCAGAGTCGGTTTGGTTGGACGAACCTTCTGAGT
TTCTGGTAACGCCGTCCCGCACCCGGAAATGGTCAGCGAACCAATCAGCAGGGTCATCGCTAGCCAGATC
CTCTACGCCGGACGCATCGTGGCCGGCATCACCGGCGCCACAGGTGCGGTTGCTGGCGCCTATATCGCCG
ACATCACCGATGGGGAAGATCGGGCTCGCCACTTCGGGCTCATGAGCGCTTGTTTCGGCGTGGGTATGGT
GGCAGGCCCCGTGGCCGGGGGACTGTTGGGCGCCATCTCCTTGCATGCACCATTCCTTGCGGCGGCGGTG
CTCAACGGCCTCAACCTACTACTGGGCTGCTTCCTAATGCAGGAGTCGCATAAGGGAGAGCGTCGAATGG
TGCACTCTCAGTACAATCTGCTCTGATGCCGCATAGTTAAGCCAGCCCCGACACCCGCCAACACCCGCTG
ACGCGCCCTGACGGGCTTGTCTGCTCCCGGCATCCGCTTACAGACAAGCTGTGACCGTCTCCGGGAGCTG
CATGTGTCAGAGGTTTTCACCGTCATCACCGAAACGCGCGAGACGAAAGGGCCTCGTGATACGCCTATTT
TTATAGGTTAATGTCATGATAATAATGGTTTCTTAGACGTCAGGTGGCACTTTTCGGGGAAATGTGCGCG
GAACCCCTATTTGTTTATTTTTCTAAATACATTCAAATATGTATCCGCTCATGAGACAATAACCCTGATA
AATGCTTCAATAATATTGAAAAAGGAAGAGTATGAGTATTCAACATTTCCGTGTCGCCCTTATTCCCTTT
TTTGCGGCATTTTGCCTTCCTGTTTTTGCTCACCCAGAAACGCTGGTGAAAGTAAAAGATGCTGAAGATC
AGTTGGGTGCACGAGTGGGTTACATCGAACTGGATCTCAACAGCGGTAAGATCCTTGAGAGTTTTCGCCC
CGAAGAACGTTTTCCAATGATGAGCACTTTTAAAGTTCTGCTATGTGGCGCGGTATTATCCCGTATTGAC
GCCGGGCAAGAGCAACTCGGTCGCCGCATACACTATTCTCAGAATGACTTGGTTGAGTACTCACCAGTCA
CAGAAAAGCATCTTACGGATGGCATGACAGTAAGAGAATTATGCAGTGCTGCCATAACCATGAGTGATAA
CACTGCGGCCAACTTACTTCTGACAACGATCGGAGGACCGAAGGAGCTAACCGCTTTTTTGCACAACATG
GGGGATCATGTAACTCGCCTTGATCGTTGGGAACCGGAGCTGAATGAAGCCATACCAAACGACGAGCGTG
ACACCACGATGCCTGTAGCAATGGCAACAACGTTGCGCAAACTATTAACTGGCGAACTACTTACTCTAGC
TTCCCGGCAACAATTAATAGACTGGATGGAGGCGGATAAAGTTGCAGGACCACTTCTGCGCTCGGCCCTT
CCGGCTGGCTGGTTTATTGCTGATAAATCTGGAGCCGGTGAGCGTGGGTCTCGCGGTATCATTGCAGCAC
TGGGGCCAGATGGTAAGCCCTCCCGTATCGTAGTTATCTACACGACGGGGAGTCAGGCAACTATGGATGA
ACGAAATAGACAGATCGCTGAGATAGGTGCCTCACTGATTAAGCATTGGTAACTGTCAGACCAAGTTTAC
TCATATATACTTTAGATTGATTTAAAACTTCATTTTTAATTTAAAAGGATCTAGGTGAAGATCCTTTTTG
ATAATCTCATGACCAAAATCCCTTAACGTGAGTTTTCGTTCCACTGAGCGTCAGACCCCGTAGAAAAGAT
CAAAGGATCTTC
Features (pLannotate 1.2.2; 42 found; start..end, strand, type, name):
      1..589     +  rep_origin     ori: high-copy-number ColE1/pMB1/pBR322/pUC origin of replication
    772..828     +  CDS            lacI (fragment): lac repressor; lacI; The lac repressor binds to the lac operator to inhibit transcription in E. coli. This inhibition can be relieved by adding lactose or isopropyl-β-D-thiogalactopyranoside (IPTG).
    835..1164    +  promoter       SV40 promoter: SV40 enhancer and early promoter
   1364..1483    +  CDS            gpt (fragment): XGPT_ECOLI - Also known as gpp, gxu. Experimental evidence at protein level: Swiss-Prot protein existence level 1. Purine salvage pathway enzyme that catalyzes the transfer of the ribosyl-5-phosphate group from 5-phospho-alpha-D-ribose 1- diphosphate (PRPP) to the N9 position of the 6-oxopurines guanine and xanthine to form the corresponding ribonucleotides GMP (guanosine 5'- monophosphate) and XMP (xanthosine 5'-monophosphate), with the release of PPi. To a lesser extent, also acts on hypoxanthine (PubMed:9100006, PubMed:3886014). Does not ribophosphorylate adenine (PubMed:3886014). From Esch
   1483..1818    +  CDS            gpt (fragment): XGPT_ECOLI - Also known as gpp, gxu. Experimental evidence at protein level: Swiss-Prot protein existence level 1. Purine salvage pathway enzyme that catalyzes the transfer of the ribosyl-5-phosphate group from 5-phospho-alpha-D-ribose 1- diphosphate (PRPP) to the N9 position of the 6-oxopurines guanine and xanthine to form the corresponding ribonucleotides GMP (guanosine 5'- monophosphate) and XMP (xanthosine 5'-monophosphate), with the release of PPi. To a lesser extent, also acts on hypoxanthine (PubMed:9100006, PubMed:3886014). Does not ribophosphorylate adenine (PubMed:3886014). From Esch
   1913..2218    +  CDS            frsA (fragment): FRSA_ECOLI - Also known as yafA. Experimental evidence at protein level: Swiss-Prot protein existence level 1. Catalyzes the hydrolysis of esters (PubMed:15808744). Displays esterase activity toward pNP-butyrate (PubMed:15808744). May stimulate mixed-acid fermentation by acting as a fermentation/respiration switch that down-regulates respiration and up- regulates fermentation rates (PubMed:15169777). From Escherichia coli (strain K12).
   2222..2296    +  CDS            small t antigen (fragment): SV40 (simian virus 40) small t antigen
   2298..2363    +  intron         small t intron: SV40 (simian virus 40) small t antigen intron
   2493..2513    +  CDS            SV40 NLS: nuclear localization signal of SV40 (simian virus 40) large T antigen
   2832..2915    +  CDS            large T antigen (fragment): large T antigen from SV40 (simian virus 40)
   2938..3072    +  polyA_signal   SV40 poly(A) signal: SV40 polyadenylation signal
   3239..3568    +  CDS            nef (fragment): NEF_HV1BR - Experimental evidence at protein level: Swiss-Prot protein existence level 1. Extracellular Nef protein targets CD4(+) T-lymphocytes for apoptosis by interacting with CXCR4 surface receptors (PubMed:14990729). From Human immunodeficiency virus type 1 group M subtype B (isolate BRU/LAI) (HIV-1).
   3616..3873    +  LTR            5' LTR (truncated): truncated 5' long terminal repeat (LTR) from HIV-1
   3920..4045    +  misc_feature   HIV-1 Ψ: packaging signal of human immunodeficiency virus type 1
   4029..4367    +  CDS            HIV-1 gag (fragment): gag protein from human immunodeficiency virus 1; gag
   4542..4775    +  misc_feature   RRE: The Rev response element (RRE) of HIV-1 allows for Rev-dependent mRNA export from the nucleus to the cytoplasm.
   5152..5252    +  CDS            Rev (fragment): human immunodeficiency virus 1 (HIV-1) Rev protein; rev; enhances nuclear export of unspliced and incompletely spliced viral mRNAs
   5271..5387    +  misc_feature   cPPT/CTS: central polypurine tract and central termination sequence of HIV-1
   5421..5445    +  protein_bind   attB1: mutant version of attB; recombination site for the Gateway® BP reaction BP Clonase™
   5460..5478    +  enhancer       CMV enhancer (fragment): human cytomegalovirus immediate early enhancer
   5503..5569    +  CDS            small t antigen (fragment): SV40 (simian virus 40) small t antigen
   5576..6754    +  promoter       EF-1α promoter: strong constitutive promoter for human elongation factor EF-1α
   6771..6789    +  promoter       T7 promoter: promoter for bacteriophage T7 RNA polymerase
   6837..6863    +  CDS            3xHA (fragment): three tandem HA epitope tags
   6894..8384    +  CDS            FBXO31 (fragment): FBX31_HUMAN - Also known as FBX14, FBX31. Experimental evidence at protein level: Swiss-Prot protein existence level 1. Component of some SCF (SKP1-cullin-F-box) protein ligase complex that plays a central role in G1 arrest following DNA damage. Specifically recognizes phosphorylated cyclin-D1 (CCND1), promoting its ubiquitination and degradation by the proteasome, resulting in G1 arrest. May act as a tumor suppressor. From Homo sapiens (Human).
   8393..8417    -  protein_bind   attB2: mutant version of attB; recombination site for the Gateway® BP reaction BP Clonase™
   8462..8486    -  protein_bind   attB2: mutant version of attB; recombination site for the Gateway® BP reaction BP Clonase™
   8489..8520    -  misc_feature   MCS (fragment): pBluescript multiple cloning site
   8622..9084    +  misc_feature   IRES: internal ribosome entry site (IRES) of the encephalomyocarditis virus (EMCV)
   9098..9817    +  CDS            EGFP: the original enhanced GFP (Yang et al., 1996) mammalian codon-optimized
   9817..9836    +  misc_feature   MCS (fragment): pUC18/19 multiple cloning site
   9837..9855    +  misc_feature   MCS (fragment): pBluescript multiple cloning site
   9855..10443   +  misc_feature   WPRE: woodchuck hepatitis virus posttranscriptional regulatory element
  10444..10466   +  misc_feature   MCS (fragment): pBluescript multiple cloning site
  10483..10551   +  CDS            nef (fragment): NEF_HV1Z2 - Experimental evidence at protein level: Swiss-Prot protein existence level 1. Extracellular Nef protein targets CD4(+) T-lymphocytes for apoptosis by interacting with CXCR4 surface receptors. From Human immunodeficiency virus type 1 group M subtype D (isolate Z2/CDC-Z34) (HIV-1).
  10553..10786   +  LTR            3' LTR (ΔU3): self-inactivating 3' long terminal repeat (LTR) from HIV-1
  10811..10829   -  promoter       SP6 promoter: promoter for bacteriophage SP6 RNA polymerase
  11057..11336   +  CDS            TcR (fragment): tetracycline efflux protein; tet; confers resistance to tetracycline
  11337..11385   -  misc_feature   bom (fragment): basis of mobility region from pBR322
  11487..11522   -  CDS            rop (fragment): Rop protein, which maintains plasmids at low copy number; rop
  11617..11721   +  promoter       AmpR promoter: bla
  11722..12582   +  CDS            AmpR: β-lactamase; bla; confers resistance to ampicillin, carbenicillin, and related antibiotics
