[The description below was written by a language model from this plasmid's Addgene catalogue record and pLannotate feature annotations shown in this document.]
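Description:
pJC2732 - pHR-EF1A-HA-FBXO31(∆F-box)-IRES-GFP is a 12.8 kb HIV-1-based lentiviral transfer plasmid on the pHR backbone, built for stable or transient expression of an epitope-tagged human FBXO31 mutant in mammalian cells. It is propagated in E. coli through a high-copy ColE1/pUC-type origin and selected with ampicillin via the β-lactamase gene. The backbone also carries remnants typical of older pHR vectors: an SV40 promoter followed by gpt fragments and SV40 small t/large T and polyadenylation sequences, plus short fragments of TcR, rop, bom and lacI, none of which appears to be an intact functional marker.

The viral region runs from a 5′ LTR, annotated as truncated, through the Ψ packaging signal with adjoining gag sequence, the Rev response element and the cPPT/CTS, to a ΔU3 self-inactivating 3′ LTR. These elements allow the genomic RNA to be packaged, exported and integrated when packaging and envelope functions are supplied in trans. Between them, the EF-1α promoter drives a bicistronic transcript. The first cistron is FBXO31 with an N-terminal HA tag and the F-box deleted, flanked by Gateway attB sites. An EMCV IRES then directs translation of EGFP, so fluorescence marks transduced or transfected cells. A WPRE downstream of EGFP enhances transcript expression.

The F-box is the domain that generally links F-box proteins to SKP1 and the rest of the SCF ubiquitin ligase. A ∆F-box variant would therefore be expected to keep its substrate-binding region while being uncoupled from ligase assembly, although the record does not state this. The stated purpose is cDNA expression of affinity-tagged FBXO31, and the associated study concerns SCF-FBXO31 recognition of proteins bearing C-terminal amides.
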