Addgene plasmid #250264: pJC2732 - pHR-EF1A-HA-FBXO31(∆F-box)-IRES-GFP
Purpose: cDNA expression of affinity-tagged FBXO31 (HA-FBXO31(∆F-box)).
Depositing lab: Jacob Corn. Depositing organization: ETH Zurich (Swiss Federal Institute of Technology). Publication: C-terminal amides mark proteins for degradation via SCF-FBXO31. Muhar MF, Farnung J, Cernakova M, Hofmann R, Henneberg LT, Pfleiderer MM, Denoth-Lippuner A, Kalcic F, Nievergelt AS, Peters Al-Bayati M, Sidiropoulos ND, Beier V, Mann M, Jessberger S, Jinek M, Schulman BA, Bode JW, Corn JE. Nature. 2025 Feb;638(8050):519-527. doi: 10.1038/s41586-024-08475-w. PubMed 39880951.
Backbone
  Vector backbone: pHR
  Vector type: Mammalian Expression, Lentiviral
Growth in bacteria
  Bacterial resistance: Ampicillin, 100 μg/mL
  Growth temperature: 37°C
  Growth strain: NEB Stable
  Copy number: High Copy
Gene/Insert
  Gene/Insert name: FBXO31
  Species: H. sapiens (human)
  Mutation: ∆F-box
  Entrez Gene: FBXO31 (a.k.a. FBX14, FBXO14, Fbx31, MRT45, pp2386)
  Promoter: EF-1a
  Tag / fusion protein: HA (N terminal on insert)
  Cloning method: Unknown
Terms and licenses: Academic/Nonprofit Terms; Industry Terms: Not Available to Industry
How to cite: pJC2732 - pHR-EF1A-HA-FBXO31(∆F-box)-IRES-GFP was a gift from Jacob Corn (Addgene plasmid # 250264 ; http://n2t.net/addgene:250264 ; RRID:Addgene_250264)
